>Addgene plasmid #175023 | px459 sgAtg5 | addgene full sequence | sequence record 344676 | Addgene NGS Result
TTGAGATCCTTTTTTTCTGCGCGTAATCTGCTGCTTGCAAACAAAAAAACCACCGCTACCAGCGGTGGTT
TGTTTGCCGGATCAAGAGCTACCAACTCTTTTTCCGAAGGTAACTGGCTTCAGCAGAGCGCAGATACCAA
ATACTGTTCTTCTAGTGTAGCCGTAGTTAGGCCACCACTTCAAGAACTCTGTAGCACCGCCTACATACCT
CGCTCTGCTAATCCTGTTACCAGTGGCTGCTGCCAGTGGCGATAAGTCGTGTCTTACCGGGTTGGACTCA
AGACGATAGTTACCGGATAAGGCGCAGCGGTCGGGCTGAACGGGGGGTTCGTGCACACAGCCCAGCTTGG
AGCGAACGACCTACACCGAACTGAGATACCTACAGCGTGAGCTATGAGAAAGCGCCACGCTTCCCGAAGG
GAGAAAGGCGGACAGGTATCCGGTAAGCGGCAGGGTCGGAACAGGAGAGCGCACGAGGGAGCTTCCAGGG
GGAAACGCCTGGTATCTTTATAGTCCTGTCGGGTTTCGCCACCTCTGACTTGAGCGTCGATTTTTGTGAT
GCTCGTCAGGGGGGCGGAGCCTATGGAAAAACGCCAGCAACGCGGCCTTTTTACGGTTCCTGGCCTTTTG
CTGGCCTTTTGCTCACATGTGAGGGCCTATTTCCCATGATTCCTTCATATTTGCATATACGATACAAGGC
TGTTAGAGAGATAATTGGAATTAATTTGACTGTAAACACAAAGATATTAGTACAAAATACGTGACGTAGA
AAGTAATAATTTCTTGGGTAGTTTGCAGTTTTAAAATTATGTTTTAAAATGGACTATCATATGCTTACCG
TAACTTGAAAGTATTTCGATTTCTTGGCTTTATATATCTTGTGGAAAGGACGAAACACCGAAGATGTGCT
TCGAGATGTGGTTTTAGAGCTAGAAATAGCAAGTTAAAATAAGGCTAGTCCGTTATCAACTTGAAAAAGT
GGCACCGAGTCGGTGCTTTTTTGTTTTAGAGCTAGAAATAGCAAGTTAAAATAAGGCTAGTCCGTTTTTA
GCGCGTGCGCCAATTCTGCAGACAAATGGCTCTAGAGGTACCCGTTACATAACTTACGGTAAATGGCCCG
CCTGGCTGACCGCCCAACGACCCCCGCCCATTGACGTCAATAGTAACGCCAATAGGGACTTTCCATTGAC
GTCAATGGGTGGAGTATTTACGGTAAACTGCCCACTTGGCAGTACATCAAGTGTATCATATGCCAAGTAC
GCCCCCTATTGACGTCAATGACGGTAAATGGCCCGCCTGGCATTGTGCCCAGTACATGACCTTATGGGAC
TTTCCTACTTGGCAGTACATCTACGTATTAGTCATCGCTATTACCATGGTCGAGGTGAGCCCCACGTTCT
GCTTCACTCTCCCCATCTCCCCCCCCTCCCCACCCCCAATTTTGTATTTATTTATTTTTTAATTATTTTG
TGCAGCGATGGGGGCGGGGGGGGGGGGGGGGCGCGCGCCRGGSGGGGSGGGGSGGGGSGRGGGGSGGGGS
GGGGCGAGGCGGAGAGGTGCGGCGGCAGCCAATCAGAGCGGCGCGCTCCGAAAGTTTCCTTTTATGGCGA
GGCGGCGGCGGCGGCGGCCCTATAAAAAGCGAAGCGCGCGGCGGGCGGGAGTCGCTGCGCGCTGCCTTCG
CCCCGTGCCCCGCTCCGCCGCCGCCTCGCGCCGCCCGCCCCGGCTCTGACTGACCGCGTTACTCCCACAG
GTGAGCGGGCGGGACGGCCCTTCTCCTCCGGGCTGTAATTAGCTGAGCAAGAGGTAAGGGTTTAAGGGAT
GGTTGGTTGGTGGGGTATTAATGTTTAATTACCTGGAGCACCTGCCTGAAATCACTTTTTTTCAGGTTGG
ACCGGTGCCACCATGGACTATAAGGACCACGACGGAGACTACAAGGATCATGATATTGATTACAAAGACG
ATGACGATAAGATGGCCCCAAAGAAGAAGCGGAAGGTCGGTATCCACGGAGTCCCAGCAGCCGACAAGAA
GTACAGCATCGGCCTGGACATCGGCACCAACTCTGTGGGCTGGGCCGTGATCACCGACGAGTACAAGGTG
CCCAGCAAGAAATTCAAGGTGCTGGGCAACACCGACCGGCACAGCATCAAGAAGAACCTGATCGGAGCCC
TGCTGTTCGACAGCGGCGAAACAGCCGAGGCCACCCGGCTGAAGAGAACCGCCAGAAGAAGATACACCAG
ACGGAAGAACCGGATCTGCTATCTGCAAGAGATCTTCAGCAACGAGATGGCCAAGGTGGACGACAGCTTC
TTCCACAGACTGGAAGAGTCCTTCCTGGTGGAAGAGGATAAGAAGCACGAGCGGCACCCCATCTTCGGCA
ACATCGTGGACGAGGTGGCCTACCACGAGAAGTACCCCACCATCTACCACCTGAGAAAGAAACTGGTGGA
CAGCACCGACAAGGCCGACCTGCGGCTGATCTATCTGGCCCTGGCCCACATGATCAAGTTCCGGGGCCAC
TTCCTGATCGAGGGCGACCTGAACCCCGACAACAGCGACGTGGACAAGCTGTTCATCCAGCTGGTGCAGA
CCTACAACCAGCTGTTCGAGGAAAACCCCATCAACGCCAGCGGCGTGGACGCCAAGGCCATCCTGTCTGC
CAGACTGAGCAAGAGCAGACGGCTGGAAAATCTGATCGCCCAGCTGCCCGGCGAGAAGAAGAATGGCCTG
TTCGGAAACCTGATTGCCCTGAGCCTGGGCCTGACCCCCAACTTCAAGAGCAACTTCGACCTGGCCGAGG
ATGCCAAACTGCAGCTGAGCAAGGACACCTACGACGACGACCTGGACAACCTGCTGGCCCAGATCGGCGA
CCAGTACGCCGACCTGTTTCTGGCCGCCAAGAACCTGTCCGACGCCATCCTGCTGAGCGACATCCTGAGA
GTGAACACCGAGATCACCAAGGCCCCCCTGAGCGCCTCTATGATCAAGAGATACGACGAGCACCACCAGG
ACCTGACCCTGCTGAAAGCTCTCGTGCGGCAGCAGCTGCCTGAGAAGTACAAAGAGATTTTCTTCGACCA
GAGCAAGAACGGCTACGCCGGCTACATTGACGGCGGAGCCAGCCAGGAAGAGTTCTACAAGTTCATCAAG
CCCATCCTGGAAAAGATGGACGGCACCGAGGAACTGCTCGTGAAGCTGAACAGAGAGGACCTGCTGCGGA
AGCAGCGGACCTTCGACAACGGCAGCATCCCCCACCAGATCCACCTGGGAGAGCTGCACGCCATTCTGCG
GCGGCAGGAAGATTTTTACCCATTCCTGAAGGACAACCGGGAAAAGATCGAGAAGATCCTGACCTTCCGC
ATCCCCTACTACGTGGGCCCTCTGGCCAGGGGAAACAGCAGATTCGCCTGGATGACCAGAAAGAGCGAGG
AAACCATCACCCCCTGGAACTTCGAGGAAGTGGTGGACAAGGGCGCTTCCGCCCAGAGCTTCATCGAGCG
GATGACCAACTTCGATAAGAACCTGCCCAACGAGAAGGTGCTGCCCAAGCACAGCCTGCTGTACGAGTAC
TTCACCGTGTATAACGAGCTGACCAAAGTGAAATACGTGACCGAGGGAATGAGAAAGCCCGCCTTCCTGA
GCGGCGAGCAGAAAAAGGCCATCGTGGACCTGCTGTTCAAGACCAACCGGAAAGTGACCGTGAAGCAGCT
GAAAGAGGACTACTTCAAGAAAATCGAGTGCTTCGACTCCGTGGAAATCTCCGGCGTGGAAGATCGGTTC
AACGCCTCCCTGGGCACATACCACGATCTGCTGAAAATTATCAAGGACAAGGACTTCCTGGACAATGAGG
AAAACGAGGACATTCTGGAAGATATCGTGCTGACCCTGACACTGTTTGAGGACAGAGAGATGATCGAGGA
ACGGCTGAAAACCTATGCCCACCTGTTCGACGACAAAGTGATGAAGCAGCTGAAGCGGCGGAGATACACC
GGCTGGGGCAGGCTGAGCCGGAAGCTGATCAACGGCATCCGGGACAAGCAGTCCGGCAAGACAATCCTGG
ATTTCCTGAAGTCCGACGGCTTCGCCAACAGAAACTTCATGCAGCTGATCCACGACGACAGCCTGACCTT
TAAAGAGGACATCCAGAAAGCCCAGGTGTCCGGCCAGGGCGATAGCCTGCACGAGCACATTGCCAATCTG
GCCGGCAGCCCCGCCATTAAGAAGGGCATCCTGCAGACAGTGAAGGTGGTGGACGAGCTCGTGAAAGTGA
TGGGCCGGCACAAGCCCGAGAACATCGTGATCGAAATGGCCAGAGAGAACCAGACCACCCAGAAGGGACA
GAAGAACAGCCGCGAGAGAATGAAGCGGATCGAAGAGGGCATCAAAGAGCTGGGCAGCCAGATCCTGAAA
GAACACCCCGTGGAAAACACCCAGCTGCAGAACGAGAAGCTGTACCTGTACTACCTGCAGAATGGGCGGG
ATATGTACGTGGACCAGGAACTGGACATCAACCGGCTGTCCGACTACGATGTGGACCATATCGTGCCTCA
GAGCTTTCTGAAGGACGACTCCATCGACAACAAGGTGCTGACCAGAAGCGACAAGAACCGGGGCAAGAGC
GACAACGTGCCCTCCGAAGAGGTCGTGAAGAAGATGAAGAACTACTGGCGGCAGCTGCTGAACGCCAAGC
TGATTACCCAGAGAAAGTTCGACAATCTGACCAAGGCCGAGAGAGGCGGCCTGAGCGAACTGGATAAGGC
CGGCTTCATCAAGAGACAGCTGGTGGAAACCCGGCAGATCACAAAGCACGTGGCACAGATCCTGGACTCC
CGGATGAACACTAAGTACGACGAGAATGACAAGCTGATCCGGGAAGTGAAAGTGATCACCCTGAAGTCCA
AGCTGGTGTCCGATTTCCGGAAGGATTTCCAGTTTTACAAAGTGCGCGAGATCAACAACTACCACCACGC
CCACGACGCCTACCTGAACGCCGTCGTGGGAACCGCCCTGATCAAAAAGTACCCTAAGCTGGAAAGCGAG
TTCGTGTACGGCGACTACAAGGTGTACGACGTGCGGAAGATGATCGCCAAGAGCGAGCAGGAAATCGGCA
AGGCTACCGCCAAGTACTTCTTCTACAGCAACATCATGAACTTTTTCAAGACCGAGATTACCCTGGCCAA
CGGCGAGATCCGGAAGCGGCCTCTGATCGAGACAAACGGCGAAACCGGGGAGATCGTGTGGGATAAGGGC
CGGGATTTTGCCACCGTGCGGAAAGTGCTGAGCATGCCCCAAGTGAATATCGTGAAAAAGACCGAGGTGC
AGACAGGCGGCTTCAGCAAAGAGTCTATCCTGCCCAAGAGGAACAGCGATAAGCTGATCGCCAGAAAGAA
GGACTGGGACCCTAAGAAGTACGGCGGCTTCGACAGCCCCACCGTGGCCTATTCTGTGCTGGTGGTGGCC
AAAGTGGAAAAGGGCAAGTCCAAGAAACTGAAGAGTGTGAAAGAGCTGCTGGGGATCACCATCATGGAAA
GAAGCAGCTTCGAGAAGAATCCCATCGACTTTCTGGAAGCCAAGGGCTACAAAGAAGTGAAAAAGGACCT
GATCATCAAGCTGCCTAAGTACTCCCTGTTCGAGCTGGAAAACGGCCGGAAGAGAATGCTGGCCTCTGCC
GGCGAACTGCAGAAGGGAAACGAACTGGCCCTGCCCTCCAAATATGTGAACTTCCTGTACCTGGCCAGCC
ACTATGAGAAGCTGAAGGGCTCCCCCGAGGATAATGAGCAGAAACAGCTGTTTGTGGAACAGCACAAGCA
CTACCTGGACGAGATCATCGAGCAGATCAGCGAGTTCTCCAAGAGAGTGATCCTGGCCGACGCTAATCTG
GACAAAGTGCTGTCCGCCTACAACAAGCACCGGGATAAGCCCATCAGAGAGCAGGCCGAGAATATCATCC
ACCTGTTTACCCTGACCAATCTGGGAGCCCCTGCCGCCTTCAAGTACTTTGACACCACCATCGACCGGAA
GAGGTACACCAGCACCAAAGAGGTGCTGGACGCCACCCTGATCCACCAGAGCATCACCGGCCTGTACGAG
ACACGGATCGACCTGTCTCAGCTGGGAGGCGACAAAAGGCCGGCGGCCACGAAAAAGGCCGGCCAGGCAA
AAAAGAAAAAGGAATTCGGCAGTGGAGAGGGCAGAGGAAGTCTGCTAACATGCGGTGACGTCGAGGAGAA
TCCTGGCCCAATGACCGAGTACAAGCCCACGGTGCGCCTCGCCACCCGCGACGACGTCCCCAGGGCCGTA
CGCACCCTCGCCGCCGCGTTCGCCGACTACCCCGCCACGCGCCACACCGTCGATCCGGACCGCCACATCG
AGCGGGTCACCGAGCTGCAAGAACTCTTCCTCACGCGCGTCGGGCTCGACATCGGCAAGGTGTGGGTCGC
GGACGACGGCGCCGCGGTGGCGGTCTGGACCACGCCGGAGAGCGTCGAAGCGGGGGCGGTGTTCGCCGAG
ATCGGCCCGCGCATGGCCGAGTTGAGCGGTTCCCGGCTGGCCGCGCAGCAACAGATGGAAGGCCTCCTGG
CGCCGCACCGGCCCAAGGAGCCCGCGTGGTTCCTGGCCACCGTCGGCGTCTCGCCCGACCACCAGGGCAA
GGGTCTGGGCAGCGCCGTCGTGCTCCCCGGAGTGGAGGCGGCCGAGCGCGCCGGGGTGCCCGCCTTCCTG
GAGACCTCCGCGCCCCACAACCTCCCCTTCTACGAGCGGCTCGGCTTCACCGTCACCGCCGACGTCGAGG
TGCCCGAAGGACCGCGCACCTGGTGCATGACCCGCAAGCCCGGTGCCTGAGAATTCTAACTAGAGCTCGC
TGATCAGCCTCGACTGTGCCTTCTAGTTGCCAGCCATCTGTTGTTTGCCCCTCCCCCGTGCCTTCCTTGA
CCCTGGAAGGTGCCACTCCCACTGTCCTTTCCTAATAAAATGAGGAAATTGCATCGCATTGTCTGAGTAG
GTGTCATTCTATTCTGGGGGGTGGGGTGGGGCAGGACAGCAAGGGGGAGGATTGGGAAGAGAATAGCAGG
CATGCTGGGGAGCGGCCGCAGGAACCCCTAGTGATGGAGTTGGCCACTCCCTCTCTGCGCGCTCGCTCGC
TCACTGAGGCCGGGCGACCAAAGGTCGCCCGACGCCCGGGCTTTGCCCGGGCGGCCTCAGTGAGCGAGCG
AGCGCGCAGCTGCCTGCAGGGGCGCCTGATGCGGTATTTTCTCCTTACGCATCTGTGCGGTATTTCACAC
CGCATA
[95 nt withheld, positions 7287-7381]
T
[46 nt withheld, positions 7383-7428]
C
[141 nt withheld, positions 7430-7570]
CCTTTGACGTTGGAGTCCACGTTCTTT
[37 nt withheld, positions 7598-7634]
ACTCTATCTCGGGCTATTCTTTTGATTTATAAGGGATTTTGCCGATTTCGGTCTATTGGTTAAAAAATGA
GCTGATTTAACAAAAATTTAACGCGAATTTTAACAAAATATTAACGTTTACAATTTTATGGTGCACTCTC
AGTACAATCTGCTCTGATGCCGCATAGTTAAGCCAGCCCCGACACCCGCCAACACCCGCTGACGCGCCCT
GACGGGCTTGTCTGCTCCCGGCATCCGCTTACAGACAAGCTGTGACCGTCTCCGGGAGCTGCATGTGTCA
GAGGTTTTCACCGTCATCACCGAAACGCGCGAGACGAAAGGGCCTCGTGATACGCCTATTTTTATAGGTT
AATGTCATGATAATAATGGTTTCTTAGACGTCAGGTGGCACTTTTCGGGGAAATGTGCGCGGAACCCCTA
TTTGTTTATTTTTCTAAATACATTCAAATATGTATCCGCTCATGAGACAATAACCCTGATAAATGCTTCA
ATAATATTGAAAAAGGAAGAGTATGAGTATTCAACATTTCCGTGTCGCCCTTATTCCCTTTTTTGCGGCA
TTTTGCCTTCCTGTTTTTGCTCACCCAGAAACGCTGGTGAAAGTAAAAGATGCTGAAGATCAGTTGGGTG
CACGAGTGGGTTACATCGAACTGGATCTCAACAGCGGTAAGATCCTTGAGAGTTTTCGCCCCGAAGAACG
TTTTCCAATGATGAGCACTTTTAAAGTTCTGCTATGTGGCGCGGTATTATCCCGTATTGACGCCGGGCAA
GAGCAACTCGGTCGCCGCATACACTATTCTCAGAATGACTTGGTTGAGTACTCACCAGTCACAGAAAAGC
ATCTTACGGATGGCATGACAGTAAGAGAATTATGCAGTGCTGCCATAACCATGAGTGATAACACTGCGGC
CAACTTACTTCTGACAACGATCGGAGGACCGAAGGAGCTAACCGCTTTTTTGCACAACATGGGGGATCAT
GTAACTCGCCTTGATCGTTGGGAACCGGAGCTGAATGAAGCCATACCAAACGACGAGCGTGACACCACGA
TGCCTGTAGCAATGGCAACAACGTTGCGCAAACTATTAACTGGCGAACTACTTACTCTAGCTTCCCGGCA
ACAATTAATAGACTGGATGGAGGCGGATAAAGTTGCAGGACCACTTCTGCGCTCGGCCCTTCCGGCTGGC
TGGTTTATTGCTGATAAATCTGGAGCCGGTGAGCGTGGAAGCCGCGGTATCATTGCAGCACTGGGGCCAG
ATGGTAAGCCCTCCCGTATCGTAGTTATCTACACGACGGGGAGTCAGGCAACTATGGATGAACGAAATAG
ACAGATCGCTGAGATAGGTGCCTCACTGATTAAGCATTGGTAACTGTCAGACCAAGTTTACTCATATATA
CTTTAGATTGATTTAAAACTTCATTTTTAATTTAAAAGGATCTAGGTGAAGATCCTTTTTGATAATCTCA
TGACCAAAATCCCTTAACGTGAGTTTTCGTTCCACTGAGCGTCAGACCCCGTAGAAAAGATCAAAGGATC
TTC
Features (pLannotate 1.2.2; 19 found; start..end, strand, type, name):
      1..589     +  rep_origin     ori: high-copy-number ColE1/pMB1/pBR322/pUC origin of replication
    651..891     +  promoter       U6 promoter: RNA polymerase III promoter for human U6 snRNA
    921..996     +  misc_RNA       gRNA scaffold: guide RNA scaffold for the Streptococcus pyogenes CRISPR/Cas9 system
   1003..1046    +  misc_RNA       gRNA scaffold (fragment): guide RNA scaffold for the Streptococcus pyogenes CRISPR/Cas9 system
   1093..1378    +  enhancer       CMV enhancer: human cytomegalovirus immediate early enhancer; contains an 18-bp deletion relative to the standard CMV enhancer
   1380..1657    +  promoter       chicken β-actin promoter: No description available
   1658..1885    +  intron         hybrid intron: hybrid between chicken β-actin (CBA) and minute virus of mice (MMV) introns (Gray et al., 2011)
   2023..3624    +  CDS            Cas9(N): N-terminal portion of Streptococcus pyogenes Cas9 (Zetsche et al., 2015)
   3625..6123    +  CDS            Cas9(C): C-terminal portion of Streptococcus pyogenes Cas9 (Zetsche et al., 2015)
   6124..6171    +  CDS            nucleoplasmin NLS: bipartite nuclear localization signal from nucleoplasmin
   6241..6840    +  CDS            PuroR (fragment): puromycin N-acetyltransferase; pac from Streptomyces; confers resistance to puromycin
   6874..6985    +  polyA_signal   bGH poly(A) signal: bovine growth hormone polyadenylation signal
   7090..7230    +  repeat_region  AAV2 ITR: inverted terminal repeat of adeno-associated virus serotype 2 inverted
   7235..7286    -  misc_feature   bom (fragment): basis of mobility region from pBR322
   7305..7760    +  rep_origin     f1 ori (sequence partly withheld): f1 bacteriophage origin of replication; arrow indicates direction of (+) strand synthesis
   7761..7810    -  misc_feature   bom (fragment): basis of mobility region from pBR322
   7912..7947    -  CDS            rop (fragment): Rop protein, which maintains plasmids at low copy number; rop
   8042..8146    +  promoter       AmpR promoter: bla
   8147..9007    +  CDS            AmpR: β-lactamase; bla; confers resistance to ampicillin, carbenicillin, and related antibiotics
