[The description below was written by a language model from this plasmid's Addgene catalogue record and pLannotate feature annotations shown in this document.]
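Description:
px459 sgAtg5 is an all-in-one mammalian CRISPR-Cas9 expression plasmid built on the px459 backbone and designed to target exon 2 of human ATG5, an essential autophagy gene. It is propagated in E. coli as a high-copy plasmid through a ColE1/pUC-type origin with ampicillin selection (AmpR under its own bla promoter), and it also carries an f1 phage origin. The sequenced record is about 9.2 kb.

The construct carries two expression units. In the first, a human U6 RNA polymerase III promoter drives a single guide RNA. The 20-nt ATG5-specific spacer was cloned between BbsI sites, which were destroyed in the process, directly upstream of the Streptococcus pyogenes gRNA scaffold. In the second, a hybrid promoter made of the CMV enhancer, the chicken β-actin promoter and a hybrid intron drives S. pyogenes Cas9. The annotation tool splits Cas9 into adjoining N- and C-terminal portions, but these form one continuous coding region, followed by a nucleoplasmin nuclear localization signal. A puromycin N-acetyltransferase coding sequence lies downstream in the same transcription unit, before the bGH polyadenylation signal, so transfected cells can be enriched with puromycin. The feature table does not annotate the element linking Cas9 to PuroR. A single AAV2 ITR is annotated after the poly(A) signal. With no second ITR annotated, it does not make the plasmid an AAV packaging vector.

The plasmid is delivered to human cells by transfection, where Cas9 cleavage in ATG5 exon 2 disrupts the gene. The associated publication concerns the effects of losing Atg5 or FIP200 on focal adhesion composition and organization.
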