Addgene plasmid #175023: px459 sgAtg5
Purpose: CRISPR-Cas9 plasmid targeting exon 2 of human Atg5.
Depositing lab: David Tumbarello. Publication: Loss of the Essential Autophagy Regulators FIP200 or Atg5 Leads to Distinct Effects on Focal Adhesion Composition and Organization. Assar EA, Tumbarello DA. Front Cell Dev Biol. 2020 Aug 4;8:733. doi: 10.3389/fcell.2020.00733. eCollection 2020. PubMed 32850845.
Backbone
  Vector backbone: px459
  Backbone size w/o insert (bp): 9174
  Vector type: Mammalian Expression
  Selectable markers: Puromycin
Growth in bacteria
  Bacterial resistance: Ampicillin, 100 μg/mL
  Growth temperature: 37°C
  Growth strain: DH5alpha
  Copy number: High Copy
Gene/Insert
  Gene/Insert name: ATG5
  gRNA/shRNA sequence: AAGATGTGCTTCGAGATGTG
  Species: H. sapiens (human)
  GenBank ID: NM_004849.4
  Entrez Gene: ATG5 (a.k.a. APG5, APG5-LIKE, APG5L, ASP, SCAR25, hAPG5)
  Cloning method: Restriction Enzyme; 5′ cloning site BbsI (destroyed during cloning); 3′ cloning site BbsI (destroyed during cloning)
  Sequencing primers: 5′ U6 FWD
Terms and licenses: Academic/Nonprofit Terms; Industry Terms: Not Available to Industry
How to cite: px459 sgAtg5 was a gift from David Tumbarello (Addgene plasmid # 175023 ; http://n2t.net/addgene:175023 ; RRID:Addgene_175023)
